>Addgene plasmid #46009 | pGR-ECK120010783 | depositor full sequence | sequence record 64700 | pGR-ECK120010783 sequence 5096 bps
GAATTCACGAGCCAATAAAAATACCGGCGTTATGCCGGTATTTTTTTACGAAAGAACTAGTAGCGGCCGC
TGCAGAAAGAGGAGAAATACTAGATGGCTTCCTCCGAAGACGTTATCAAAGAGTTCATGCGTTTCAAAGT
TCGTATGGAAGGTTCCGTTAACGGTCACGAGTTCGAAATCGAAGGTGAAGGTGAAGGTCGTCCGTACGAA
GGTACCCAGACCGCTAAACTGAAAGTTACCAAAGGTGGTCCGCTGCCGTTCGCTTGGGACATCCTGTCCC
CGCAGTTCCAGTACGGTTCCAAAGCTTACGTTAAACACCCGGCTGACATCCCGGACTACCTGAAACTGTC
CTTCCCGGAAGGTTTCAAATGGGAACGTGTTATGAACTTCGAAGACGGTGGTGTTGTTACCGTTACCCAG
GACTCCTCCCTGCAAGACGGTGAGTTCATCTACAAAGTTAAACTGCGTGGTACCAACTTCCCGTCCGACG
GTCCGGTTATGCAGAAAAAAACCATGGGTTGGGAAGCTTCCACCGAACGTATGTACCCGGAAGACGGTGC
TCTGAAAGGTGAAATCAAAATGCGTCTGAAACTGAAAGACGGTGGTCACTACGACGCTGAAGTTAAAACC
ACCTACATGGCTAAAAAACCGGTTCAGCTGCCGGGTGCTTACAAAACCGACATCAAACTGGACATCACCT
CCCACAACGAAGACTACACCATCGTTGAACAGTACGAACGTGCTGAAGGTCGTCACTCCACCGGTGCTTA
ATAACGCTGATAGTGCTAGTGTAGATCGCTACTAGAGCCAGGCATCAAATAAAACGAAAGGCTCAGTCGA
AAGACTGGGCCTTTCGTTTTATCTGTTGTTTGTCGGTGAACGCTCTCTACTAGAGTCACACTGGCTCACC
TTCGGGTGGGCCTTTCTGCGTTTATATACTAGAGTCAATTGAGGTAGAGGTACACACGCGAACTCCGATA
GCCAATTCAGAGTAATAAACTGTGATAATCAATGCAGTGCTTCCTCGCTCACTGACTCGCTGCGCTCGGT
CGTTCGGCTGCGGCGAGCGGTATCAGCTCACTCAAAGGCGGTAATACGGTTATCCACAGAATCAGGGGAT
AACGCAGGAAAGAACATGTGAGCAAAAGGCCAGCAAAAGGCCAGGAACCGTAAAAAGGCCGCGTTGCTGG
CGTTTTTCCATAGGCTCCGCCCCCCTGACGAGCATCACAAAAATCGACGCTCAAGTCAGAGGTGGCGAAA
CCCGACAGGACTATAAAGATACCAGGCGTTTCCCCCTGGAAGCTCCCTCGTGCGCTCTCCTGTTCCGACC
CTGCCGCTTACCGGATACCTGTCCGCCTTTCTCCCTTCGGGAAGCGTGGCGCTTTCTCATAGCTCACGCT
GTAGGTATCTCAGTTCGGTGTAGGTCGTTCGCTCCAAGCTGGGCTGTGTGCACGAACCCCCCGTTCAGCC
CGACCGCTGCGCCTTATCCGGTAACTATCGTCTTGAGTCCAACCCGGTAAGACACGACTTATCGCCACTG
GCAGCAGCCACTGGTAACAGGATTAGCAGAGCGAGGTATGTAGGCGGTGCTACAGAGTTCTTGAAGTGGT
GGCCTAACTACGGCTACACTAGAAGGACAGTATTTGGTATCTGCGCTCTGCTGAAGCCAGTTACCTTCGG
AAAAAGAGTTGGTAGCTCTTGATCCGGCAAACAAACCACCGCTGGTAGCGGTGGTTTTTTTGTTTGCAAG
CAGCAGATTACGCGCAGAAAAAAAGGATCTCAAGAAGATCCTTTGATCTTTTCTACGGGGTCTGACGCTC
AGTGGAACGAAAACTCACGTTAAGGGATTTTGGTCATGAGATTATCAAAAAGGATCTTCACCTAGATCCT
TTTAAATTAAAAATGAAGTTTTAAATCAATCTAAAGTATATATGAGTAAACTTGGTCTGACAGTTACCAA
TGCTTAATCAGTGAGGCACCTATCTCAGCGATCTGTCTATTTCGTTCATCCATAGTTGCCTGACTCCCCG
TCGTGTAGATAACTACGATACGGGAGGGCTTACCATCTGGCCCCAGTGCTGCAATGATACCGCGAGACCC
ACGCTCACCGGCTCCAGATTTATCAGCAATAAACCAGCCAGCCGGAAGGGCCGAGCGCAGAAGTGGTCCT
GCAACTTTATCCGCCTCCATCCAGTCTATTAATTGTTGCCGGGAAGCTAGAGTAAGTAGTTCGCCAGTTA
ATAGTTTGCGCAACGTTGTTGCCATTGCTACAGGCATCGTGGTGTCACGCTCGTCGTTTGGTATGGCTTC
ATTCAGCTCCGGTTCCCAACGATCAAGGCGAGTTACATGATCCCCCATGTTGTGCAAAAAAGCGGTTAGC
TCCTTCGGTCCTCCGATCGTTGTCAGAAGTAAGTTGGCCGCAGTGTTATCACTCATGGTTATGGCAGCAC
TGCATAATTCTCTTACTGTCATGCCATCCGTAAGATGCTTTTCTGTGACTGGTGAGTACTCAACCAAGTC
ATTCTGAGAATAGTGTATGCGGCGACCGAGTTGCTCTTGCCCGGCGTCAATACGGGATAATACCGCGCCA
CATAGCAGAACTTTAAAAGTGCTCATCATTGGAAAACGTTCTTCGGGGCGAAAACTCTCAAGGATCTTAC
CGCTGTTGAGATCCAGTTCGATGTAACCCACTCGTGCACCCAACTGATCTTCAGCATCTTTTACTTTCAC
CAGCGTTTCTGGGTGAGCAAAAACAGGAAGGCAAAATGCCGCAAAAAAGGGAATAAGGGCGACACGGAAA
TGTTGAATACTCATACTCTTCCTTTTTCAATATTATTGAAGCATTTATCAGGGTTATTGTCTCATGAGCG
GATACATATTTGAATGTATTTAGAAAAATAAACAAATAGGGGTTCCGCGCACATTTCCCCGAAAAGTGCC
ACCTGACGTCTAAGAAACCATTATTATCATGACATTAACCTATAAAAATAGGCGTATCACGAGGCAGAAT
TTCAGATAAAAAAAATCCTTAGCTTTCGCTAAGGATGATTTCTGGAATTGAATTGAGGTAGAGGTACACA
CGCGAACTCCGATAGCCAATTCAGAGTAATAAACTGTGATAATCAATGCATGTACTAGAGTTATGACAAC
TTGACGGCTACATCATTCACTTTTTCTTCACAACCGGCACGGAACTCGCTCGGGCTGGCCCCGGTGCATT
TTTTAAATACCCGCGAGAAATAGAGTTGATCGTCAAAACCAACATTGCGACCGACGGTGGCGATAGGCAT
CCGGGTGGTGCTCAAAAGCAGCTTCGCCTGGCTGATACGTTGGTCCTCGCGCCAGCTTAAGACGCTAATC
CCTAACTGCTGGCGGAAAAGATGTGACAGACGCGACGGCGACAAGCAAACATGCTGTGCGACGCTGGCGA
TATCAAAATTGCTGTCTGCCAGGTGATCGCTGATGTACTGACAAGCCTCGCGTACCCGATTATCCATCGG
TGGATGGAGCGACTCGTTAATCGCTTCCATGCGCCGCAGTAACAATTGCTCAAGCAGATTTATCGCCAGC
AGCTCCGAATAGCGCCCTTCCCCTTGCCCGGCGTTAATGATTTGCCCAAACAGGTCGCTGAAATGCGGCT
GGTGCGCTTCATCCGGGCGAAAGAACCCCGTATTGGCAAATATTGACGGCCAGTTAAGCCATTCATGCCA
GTAGGCGCGCGGACGAAAGTAAACCCACTGGTGATACCATTCGCGAGCCTCCGGATGACGACCGTAGTGA
TGAATCTCTCCTGGCGGGAACAGCAAAATATCACCCGGTCGGCAAACAAATTCTCGTCCCTGATTTTTCA
CCACCCCCTGACCGCGAATGGTGAGATTGAGAATATAACCTTTCATTCCCAGCGGTCGGTCGATAAAAAA
ATCGAGATAACCGTTGGCCTCAATCGGCGTTAAACCCGCCACCAGATGGGCATTAAACGAGTATCCCGGC
AGCAGGGGATCATTTTGCGCTTCAGCCATACTTTTCATACTCCCGCCATTCAGAGAAGAAACCAATTGTC
CATATTGCATCAGACATTGCCGTCACTGCGTCTTTTACTGGCTCTTCTCGCTAACCAAACCGGTAACCCC
GCTTATTAAAAGCATTCTGTAACAAAGCGGGACCAAAGCCATGACAAAAACGCGTAACAAAAGTGTCTAT
AATCACGGCAGAAAAGTCCACATTGATTATTTGCACGGCGTCACACTTTGCTATGCCATAGCATTTTTAT
CCATAAGATTAGCGGATCCTACCTGACGCTTTTTATCGCAACTCTCTACTGTTTCTCCATACCCGTTTTT
TTGGGCTAGCTACTAGAGAAAGAGGAGAAATACTAGATGCGTAAAGGAGAAGAACTTTTCACTGGAGTTG
TCCCAATTCTTGTTGAATTAGATGGTGATGTTAATGGGCACAAATTTTCTGTCAGTGGAGAGGGTGAAGG
TGATGCAACATACGGAAAACTTACCCTTAAATTTATTTGCACTACTGGAAAACTACCTGTTCCATGGCCA
ACACTTGTCACTACTTTCGGTTATGGTGTTCAATGCTTTGCGAGATACCCAGATCATATGAAACAGCATG
ACTTTTTCAAGAGTGCCATGCCCGAAGGTTATGTACAGGAAAGAACTATATTTTTCAAAGATGACGGGAA
CTACAAGACACGTGCTGAAGTCAAGTTTGAAGGTGATACCCTTGTTAATAGAATCGAGTTAAAAGGTATT
GATTTTAAAGAAGATGGAAACATTCTTGGACACAAATTGGAATACAACTATAACTCACACAATGTATACA
TCATGGCAGACAAACAAAAGAATGGAATCAAAGTTAACTTCAAAATTAGACACAACATTGAAGATGGAAG
CGTTCAACTAGCAGACCATTATCAACAAAATACTCCAATTGGCGATGGCCCTGTCCTTTTACCAGACAAC
CATTACCTGTCCACACAATCTGCCCTTTCGAAAGATCCCAACGAAAAGAGAGACCACATGGTCCTTCTTG
AGTTTGTAACAGCTGCTGGGATTACACATGGCATGGATGAACTATACAAATAATAA
Features (pLannotate 1.2.2; 12 found; start..end, strand, type, name):
     40..56      -  5'UTR          polyhedrin 5' UTR (fragment): 5' UTR from the Malacosoma neustria nucleopolyhedrovirus polyhedrin gene (Ezure et al., 2006)
     56..75      +  misc_feature   BioBrick suffix: universal suffix for all parts
     94..768     +  CDS            mRFP1: mRFP1 is a basic (constitutively fluorescent) red fluorescent protein published in 2002, derived from Discosoma sp.. It is reported to be a somewhat slowly-maturing monomer with low acid sensitivity.
    816..887     +  terminator     rrnB T1 terminator: transcription terminator T1 from the E. coli rrnB gene
    903..930     +  terminator     T7Te terminator: phage T7 early transcription terminator
   1195..1783    -  rep_origin     ori: high-copy-number ColE1/pMB1/pBR322/pUC origin of replication
   1954..2814    -  CDS            AmpR: β-lactamase; bla; confers resistance to ampicillin, carbenicillin, and related antibiotics
   2815..2919    -  promoter       AmpR promoter: bla
   3009..3052    -  terminator     bacterial terminator: putative bacterial transcription terminator
   3141..4019    -  CDS            araC: L-arabinose regulatory protein; araC
   4046..4330    +  promoter       araBAD promoter: araBAD; promoter of the L-arabinose operon of E. coli; the araC regulatory gene is transcribed in the opposite direction (Guzman et al., 1995)
   4377..5090    +  CDS            hfriFP: hfriFP is a fluorescent protein published in 2013, derived from Herbaspirillum frisingense.
