[The description below was written by a language model from this plasmid's Addgene catalogue record and pLannotate feature annotations shown in this document.]
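Description:
pGR-ECK120010783 is a high-copy bacterial plasmid from a synthetic-biology collection built to measure transcription terminator strength in E. coli. It is based on the pGR backbone (about 5.0 kb; 5,096 bp with insert), replicates from a ColE1/pUC-type origin, and is selected with ampicillin through the β-lactamase gene driven by its own bla promoter.

The payload is a two-reporter test cassette under arabinose control. A divergently transcribed araC regulator gene sits next to the araBAD (PBAD) promoter, which drives an upstream fluorescent protein coding sequence. The automated annotation labels this as hfriFP, but that assignment is a similarity-based call and the catalogue fields do not name the reporter. Because the map is circular, this reading frame ends just before the cloning junction at the start of the numbered sequence. There, the 49 bp native E. coli terminator ECK120010783 has been inserted between the EcoRI and SpeI sites, both of which are retained. Downstream lie a BioBrick suffix scar and an mRFP1 red fluorescent protein gene, followed by the rrnB T1 and T7Te terminators that end the transcript. The short "polyhedrin 5′ UTR" fragment annotated in the insert region is probably a spurious match rather than a functional element.

In this arrangement, both reporters are transcribed from PBAD on one message. Any termination at the test element lowers mRFP1 expression relative to the upstream reporter, so the ratio of the two signals gives a quantitative readout of terminator strength. The plasmid is one member of a large library used to characterise natural and synthetic terminators and their design constraints.
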