Addgene plasmid #46009: pGR-ECK120010783
Depositing lab: Christopher Voigt. Depositing organization: Massachusetts Institute of Technology. Publication: Characterization of 582 natural and synthetic terminators and quantification of their design constraints. Chen YJ, Liu P, Nielsen AA, Brophy JA, Clancy K, Peterson T, Voigt CA. Nat Methods. 2013 Jun 2. doi: 10.1038/nmeth.2515. PubMed 23727987.
Backbone
  Vector backbone: pGR
  Backbone size w/o insert (bp): 5047
  Total vector size (bp): 5096
  Modifications to backbone: Inserted ECK120010783 terminator between the EcoRI and SpeI sites.
  Vector type: Bacterial Expression, Synthetic Biology
Growth in bacteria
  Bacterial resistance: Ampicillin, 100 μg/mL
  Growth temperature: 37°C
  Growth strain: DH5alpha
  Copy number: High Copy
Gene/Insert
  Gene/Insert name: ECK120010783 Terminator
  Species: E. coli
  Insert size (bp): 49
  Promoter: PBAD
  Cloning method: Restriction Enzyme; 5′ cloning site EcoRI (not destroyed); 3′ cloning site SpeI (not destroyed)
  Sequencing primers: 5′ gtccacacaatctgcccttt
Terms and licenses: Academic/Nonprofit Terms; Industry Terms: Not Available to Industry
How to cite: pGR-ECK120010783 was a gift from Christopher Voigt (Addgene plasmid # 46009 ; http://n2t.net/addgene:46009 ; RRID:Addgene_46009)
