>Addgene plasmid #46009 | pGR-ECK120010783 | addgene partial sequence | sequence record 65450 | GFP-F 5'-GGTCCTTCTTGAGTTTGTAAC-3'
ATGGCATGGATGAACTATACAAATAATAAGAATTCACGAGCCAATAAAAATACCGGCGTTATGCCGGTAT
TTTTTTACGAAAGAACTAGTAGCGGCCGCTGCAGAAAGAGGAGAAATACTAGATGGCTTCCTCCGAAGAC
GTTATCAAAGAGTTCATGCGTTTCAAAGTTCGTATGGAAGGTTCCGTTAACGGTCACGAGTTCGAAATCG
AAGGTGAAGGTGAAGGTCGTCCGTACGAAGGTACCCAGACCGCTAAACTGAAAGTTACCAAAGGTGGTCC
GCTGCCGTTCGCTTGGGACATCCTGTCCCCGCAGTTCCAGTACGGTTCCAAAGCTTACGTTAAACACCCG
GCTGACATCCCGGACTACCTGAAACTGTCCTTCCCGGAAGGTTTCAAATGGGAACGTGTTATGAACTTCG
AAGACGGTGGTGTTGTTACCGTTACCCAGGACTCCTCCCTGCAAGACGGTGAGTTCATCTACAAAGTTAA
ACTGCGTGGTACCAACTTCCCGTCCGACGGTCCGGTTATGCAGAAAAAAACCATGGGTTGGGAAGCTTCC
ACCGAACGTATGTACCCGGAAGACGGTGCTCTGAAAGGTGAAATCAAAATGCGTCTGAAACTGAAAGACG
GTGGTCACTACGACGCTGAAGTTAAAACCACCTACATGGCTAAAAAACCGGTTCAGCTGCCGGGTGCTTA
CAAAACCGACATCAAACTGGACATCACCTCCCACAACGAAGACTACACCATCGTTGAACAGTACGAACGT
GCTGAAGGTCGTCACTCCACCGGTGCTTAATAACGCTGATAGTGCTAGTGTAGATCGCTACTAGAGCCAG
GCATCAAATAAAACGAAAGGCTCAGTCGAAAGACTGGGCCTTTCGTTTTATCTGTTGTTTGTCGGTGAAC
GCTCTCTACTA
