>Addgene plasmid #46009 | pGR-ECK120010783 | addgene partial sequence | sequence record 65451 | pBAD-F 5'-ATGCCATAGCATTTTTATCC-3'
CTACCTGACGCTTTTTATCGCAACTCTCTACTGTTTCTCCATACCGTTTTTTTGGGCTAGCTACTAGAGA
AAGAGGAGAAATACTAGATGCGTAAAGGAGAAGAACTTTTCACTGGAGTTGTCCCAATTCTTGTTGAATT
AGATGGTGATGTTAATGGGCACAAATTTTCTGTCAGTGGAGAGGGTGAAGGTGATGCAACATACGGAAAA
CTTACCCTTAAATTTATTTGCACTACTGGAAAACTACCTGTTCCATGGCCAACACTTGTCACTACTTTCG
GTTATGGTGTTCAATGCTTTGCGAGATACCCAGATCATATGAAACAGCATGACTTTTTCAAGAGTGCCAT
GCCCGAAGGTTATGTACAGGAAAGAACTATATTTTTCAAAGATGACGGGAACTACAAGACACGTGCTGAA
GTCAAGTTTGAAGGTGATACCCTTGTTAATAGAATCGAGTTAAAAGGTATTGATTTTAAAGAAGATGGAA
ACATTCTTGGACACAAATTGGAATACAACTATAACTCACACAATGTATACATCATGGCAGACAAACAAAA
GAATGGAATCAAAGTTAACTTCAAAATTAGACACAACATTGAAGATGGAAGCGTTCAACTAGCAGACCAT
TATCAACAAAATACTCCAATTGGCGATGGCCCTGTCCTTTTACCAGACAACCATTACCTGTCCACACAAT
CTGCCCTTTCGAAAGATCCCAACGAAAAGAGAGACCACATGGTCCTTCTTGAGTTTGTAACAGCTGCTGG
GATTACACATGGCATGGATGAACTATACAAATAATAAGAATTCACGAGCCAATAAAAATACCGGCGTTAT
GCCGGTATTTTTTTACGAAAGAACTAGTAGCGGCCGCTGCAGAAAGAGGAGAAATACTAGATGGCTTCCT
CCGAAGACGTTATCAAAGAGTTCATGCGTTTCAAAGTTCGTATGGAAGGTTCCGTTAACGGTCACGAGTT
CGAAATCGAAGGTGAAGGTGAAGGTCG
